Addgene plasmid #234262: 8061-E25
Purpose: Gateway ORF Entry clone of mouse Tgfb31 with stop codon (for native or N-terminal fusions)
Depositing lab: Dominic Esposito. Depositing organization: Frederick National Laboratory.
Backbone
  Vector backbone: pDonr-253
  Backbone size w/o insert (bp): 3155
  Vector type: Gateway Entry Clone
Growth in bacteria
  Bacterial resistance: Spectinomycin, 50 μg/mL
  Growth temperature: 37°C
  Growth strain: DH5alpha
  Copy number: High Copy
Gene/Insert
  Gene/Insert name: Tgfb31
  Species: M. musculus (mouse)
  Insert size (bp): 1251
  Cloning method: Gateway Cloning
  Sequencing primers: 5′ M13F 23-mer (5'-CCCAGTCACGACGTTGTAAAACG); 3′ attLR 23-mer (5'-TAACATCAGAGATTTTGAGACAC)
Terms and licenses: Academic/Nonprofit Terms; Industry Terms: Not Available to Industry
How to cite: 8061-E25 was a gift from Dominic Esposito (Addgene plasmid # 234262 ; http://n2t.net/addgene:234262 ; RRID:Addgene_234262)
