[The description below was written by a language model from this plasmid's Addgene catalogue record and pLannotate feature annotations shown in this document.]
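Description:
8061-E25 is a Gateway entry clone built on the pDonr-253 backbone, carrying a mouse open reading frame flanked by attL recombination sites so that it can be moved into attR-containing destination vectors by an LR reaction. It is a bacterial propagation plasmid rather than an expression vector. It replicates from a high-copy ColE1/pUC-type origin and is selected with spectinomycin through the aadA (SmR) aminoglycoside adenylyltransferase gene, which sits downstream of a class 1 integron Pc promoter fragment. Other annotated backbone elements include rrnB T1 and T2 terminators upstream of the cloning site, which insulate the insert from read-through transcription. A T7 promoter lies just outside the downstream att site, and an incP oriT is present along with short remnants of lacI, lacZα, GmR, traJ and pUC polylinker sequence.

The catalogue lists the insert as mouse "Tgfb31" (1,251 bp), but the sequence annotation identifies the coding region between the att sites as mouse Tgfb1, encoding the transforming growth factor beta-1 proprotein. The catalogue name may therefore be a typographical variant, and the identity should be checked against the sequence. Both flanking sites are annotated as attL3, which may reflect the annotation tool's best match rather than the true site identities. A partial match to a TEV protease recognition site is annotated immediately upstream of the ORF, though the record does not describe it. The ORF retains its stop codon, so after transfer it is suited to expression of the native protein or of N-terminally tagged fusions, not C-terminal ones. No promoter for expression of the insert is present in the entry clone; that is supplied by the chosen destination vector.
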