Features (pLannotate 1.2.2; 17 found; start..end, strand, type, name):
    121..213     +  CDS            lacI (fragment): lac repressor; lacI; The lac repressor binds to the lac operator to inhibit transcription in E. coli. This inhibition can be relieved by adding lactose or isopropyl-β-D-thiogalactopyranoside (IPTG).
    268..295     -  terminator     rrnB T2 terminator: transcription terminator T2 from the E. coli rrnB gene
    427..470     +  terminator     rrnB T1 terminator: Escherichia coli rrnB; transcription terminator T1 from the E. coli rrnB gene
    517..553     -  CDS            lacZα (fragment): LacZα fragment of β-galactosidase; lacZ fragment
    570..665     +  protein_bind   attL3: mutant version of attL; recombination site for the Gateway® LR reaction LR Clonase™
    668..684     +  CDS            TEV site (fragment): tobacco etch virus (TEV) protease recognition and cleavage site
    692..1861    +  CDS            Tgfb1: TGFB1_MOUSE - Experimental evidence at protein level: Swiss-Prot protein existence level 1. [Transforming growth factor beta-1]: Multifunctional protein that regulates the growth and differentiation of various cell types and is involved in various processes, such as normal development, immune function, microglia function and responses to neurodegeneration (PubMed:22781750, PubMed:29909984). Activation into mature form follows different steps: following cleavage of the proprotein in the Golgi apparatus, Latency-associated peptide (LAP) and Transforming growth factor beta-1 (TGF-beta-1) chains r
   1866..1961    -  protein_bind   attL3: mutant version of attL; recombination site for the Gateway® LR reaction LR Clonase™
   1980..1998    -  promoter       T7 promoter: promoter for bacteriophage T7 RNA polymerase
   2188..2211    +  promoter       Pc promoter (fragment): intI1 (promoter lies within the coding sequence); class 1 integron promoter
   2387..2443    +  CDS            GmR (fragment): gentamycin acetyltransferase; aacC1; confers resistance to gentamycin
   2450..3241    +  CDS            SmR: aminoglycoside adenylyltransferase (Murphy, 1985); aadA; confers resistance to spectinomycin and streptomycin
   3245..3282    -  misc_feature   MCS (fragment): pUC18/19 multiple cloning site
   3285..3330    -  CDS            traJ (fragment): oriT-recognizing protein; traJ
   3363..3472    -  oriT           oriT: incP origin of transfer
   3609..3646    +  misc_feature   MCS (fragment): pUC18/19 multiple cloning site
   3732..4320    +  rep_origin     ori: high-copy-number ColE1/pMB1/pBR322/pUC origin of replication
>Addgene plasmid #234262 | 8061-E25 | addgene full sequence | sequence record 468866 | Addgene NGS Result
CTTTCCTGCGTTATCCCCTGATTCTGTGGATAACCGTATTACCGCCTTTGAGTGAGCTGATACCGCTCGC
CGCAGCCGAACGACCGAGCGCAGCGAGTCAGTGAGCGAGGAAGCGGAAGAGCGCCCAATACGCAAACCGC
CTCTCCCCGCGCGTTGGCCGATTCATTAATGCAGCTGGCACGACAGGTTTCCCGACTGGAAAGCGGGCAG
TGAGCGCAACGCAATTAATACGCGTACCGCTAGCCAGGAAGAGTTTGTAGAAACGCAAAAAGGCCATCCG
TCAGGATGGCCTTCTGCTTAGTTTGATGCCTGGCAGTTTATGGCGGGCGTCCTGCCCGCCACCCTCCGGG
CCGTTGCTTCACAACGTTCAAATCCGCTCCCGGCGGATTTGTCCTACTCAGGAGAGCGTTCACCGACAAA
CAACAGATAAAACGAAAGGCCCAGTCTTCCGACTGAGCCTTTCGTTTTATTTGATGCCTGGCAGTTCCCT
ACTCTCGCGTTAACGCTAGCATGGATGTTTTCCCAGTCACGACGTTGTAAAACGACGGCCAGTCTTAAGC
TCGGGCCCCAAATAATGATTTTATTTTGACTGATAGTGACCTGTTCGTTGCAACAAATTGATGAGCAATG
CTTTTTTATAATGCCAACTTTGTACAAAAAAGTTGGCGAAAACCTGTACTTCCAAGGCACCATGCCGCCC
TCGGGGCTGCGGCTACTGCCGCTTCTGCTCCCACTCCCGTGGCTTCTAGTGCTGACGCCCGGGAGGCCAG
CCGCGGGACTCTCCACCTGCAAGACCATCGACATGGAGCTGGTGAAACGGAAGCGCATCGAAGCCATCCG
TGGCCAGATCCTGTCCAAACTAAGGCTCGCCAGTCCCCCAAGCCAGGGGGAGGTACCGCCCGGCCCGCTG
CCCGAGGCGGTGCTCGCTTTGTACAACAGCACCCGCGACCGGGTGGCAGGCGAGAGCGCCGACCCAGAGC
CGGAGCCCGAAGCGGACTACTATGCTAAAGAGGTCACCCGCGTGCTAATGGTGGACCGCAACAACGCCAT
CTATGAGAAAACCAAAGACATCTCACACAGTATATATATGTTCTTCAATACGTCAGACATTCGGGAAGCA
GTGCCCGAACCCCCATTGCTGTCCCGTGCAGAGCTGCGCTTGCAGAGATTAAAATCAAGTGTGGAGCAAC
ATGTGGAACTCTACCAGAAATATAGCAACAATTCCTGGCGTTACCTTGGTAACCGGCTGCTGACCCCCAC
TGATACGCCTGAGTGGCTGTCTTTTGACGTCACTGGAGTTGTACGGCAGTGGCTGAACCAAGGAGACGGA
ATACAGGGCTTTCGATTCAGCGCTCACTGCTCTTGTGACAGCAAAGATAACAAACTCCACGTGGAAATCA
ACGGGATCAGCCCCAAACGTCGGGGCGACCTGGGCACCATCCATGACATGAACCGGCCCTTCCTGCTCCT
CATGGCCACCCCCCTGGAAAGGGCCCAGCACCTGCACAGCTCACGGCACCGGAGAGCCCTGGATACCAAC
TATTGCTTCAGCTCCACAGAGAAGAACTGCTGTGTGCGGCAGCTGTACATTGACTTTAGGAAGGACCTGG
GTTGGAAGTGGATCCACGAGCCCAAGGGCTACCATGCCAACTTCTGTCTGGGACCCTGCCCCTATATTTG
GAGCCTGGACACACAGTACAGCAAGGTCCTTGCCCTCTACAACCAACACAACCCGGGCGCTTCGGCGTCA
CCGTGCTGCGTGCCGCAGGCTTTGGAGCCACTGCCCATCGTCTACTACGTGGGTCGCAAGCCCAAGGTGG
AGCAGTTGTCCAACATGATTGTGCGCTCCTGCAAGTGCAGCTAATCAACTTTCTTGTACAAAGTTGGCAT
TATAAGAAAGCATTGCTTATCAATTTGTTGCAACGAACAGGTCACTATCAGTCAAAATAAAATCATTATT
TGCCATCCAGCTGATATCCCCTATAGTGAGTCGTATTACATGGTCATAGCTGTTTCCTGGCAGCTCTGGC
CCGTGTCTCAAAATCTCTGATGTTACATTGCACAAGATAAAAATATATCATCATGCCTCCTCTAGACCAG
CCAGGACAGAAATGCCTCGACTTCGCTGCTACCCAAGGTTGCCGGGTGACGCACACCGTGGAAACGGATG
AAGGCACGAACCCAGTGGACATAAGCCTGTTCGGTTCGTAAGCTGTAATGCAAGTAGCGTATGCGCTCAC
GCAACTGGTCCAGAACCTTGACCGAACGCAGCGGTGGTAACGGCGCAGTGGCGGTTTTCATGGCTTGTTA
TGACTGTTTTTTTGGGGTACAGTCTATGCCTCGGGCATCCAAGCAGCAAGCGCGTTACGCCGTGGGTCGA
TGTTTGATGTTATGGAGCAGCAACGATGTTACGCAGCAGGGCAGTCGCCCTAAAACAAAGTTAAACATTA
TGAGGGAAGCGGTGATCGCCGAAGTATCGACTCAACTATCAGAGGTAGTTGGCGTCATCGAGCGCCATCT
CGAACCGACGTTGCTGGCCGTACATTTGTACGGCTCCGCAGTGGATGGCGGCCTGAAGCCACACAGTGAT
ATTGATTTGCTGGTTACGGTGACCGTAAGGCTTGATGAAACAACGCGGCGAGCTTTGATCAACGACCTTT
TGGAAACTTCGGCTTCCCCTGGAGAGAGCGAGATTCTCCGCGCTGTAGAAGTCACCATTGTTGTGCACGA
CGACATCATTCCGTGGCGTTATCCAGCTAAGCGCGAACTGCAATTTGGAGAATGGCAGCGCAATGACATT
CTTGCAGGTATCTTCGAGCCAGCCACGATCGACATTGATCTGGCTATCTTGCTGACAAAAGCAAGAGAAC
ATAGCGTTGCCTTGGTAGGTCCAGCGGCGGAGGAACTCTTTGATCCGGTTCCTGAACAGGATCTATTTGA
GGCGCTAAATGAAACCTTAACGCTATGGAACTCGCCGCCCGACTGGGCTGGCGATGAGCGAAATGTAGTG
CTTACGTTGTCCCGCATTTGGTACAGCGCAGTAACCGGCAAAATCGCGCCGAAGGATGTCGCTGCCGACT
GGGCAATGGAGCGCCTGCCGGCCCAGTATCAGCCCGTCATACTTGAAGCTAGACAGGCTTATCTTGGACA
AGAAGAAGATCGCTTGGCCTCGCGCGCAGATCAGTTGGAAGAATTTGTCCACTACGTGAAAGGCGAGATC
ACCAAGGTAGTCGGCAAATAACCCTCGACTCTAGAGGATCCCCGGGTACCGAGCTCGAATTCCGTGATAG
GTGGGCTGCCCTTCCTGGTTGGCTTGGTTTCATCAGCCATCCGCTTGCCCTCATCTGTTACGCCGGCGGT
AGCCGGCCAGCCTCGCAGAGCAGGATTCCCGTTGAGCACCGCCAGGTGCGAATAAGGGACAGTGAAGAAG
GAACACCCGCTCGCGGGTGGGCCTACTTCACCTATCCTGCCCGGCTGACGCCGTTGGATACACCAAGGAA
AGTCTACACGAACCCTTTGGCAAAATCCTGTATATCGTGCGAAAAAGGATGGATATACCGAAAAAATCGC
TATAATGACCCCGAAGCAGGGTTATGCAGCGGAAAACGGAATTCGAGCTCGGTACCCGGGGATCCTCTAG
AGTCGAGCCACCCATGACCAAAATCCCTTAACGTGAGTTACGCGTCGTTCCACTGAGCGTCAGACCCCGT
AGAAAAGATCAAAGGATCTTCTTGAGATCCTTTTTTTCTGCGCGTAATCTGCTGCTTGCAAACAAAAAAA
CCACCGCTACCAGCGGTGGTTTGTTTGCCGGATCAAGAGCTACCAACTCTTTTTCCGAAGGTAACTGGCT
TCAGCAGAGCGCAGATACCAAATACTGTTCTTCTAGTGTAGCCGTAGTTAGGCCACCACTTCAAGAACTC
TGTAGCACCGCCTACATACCTCGCTCTGCTAATCCTGTTACCAGTGGCTGCTGCCAGTGGCGATAAGTCG
TGTCTTACCGGGTTGGACTCAAGACGATAGTTACCGGATAAGGCGCAGCGGTCGGGCTGAACGGGGGGTT
CGTGCACACAGCCCAGCTTGGAGCGAACGACCTACACCGAACTGAGATACCTACAGCGTGAGCTATGAGA
AAGCGCCACGCTTCCCGAAGGGAGAAAGGCGGACAGGTATCCGGTAAGCGGCAGGGTCGGAACAGGAGAG
CGCACGAGGGAGCTTCCAGGGGGAAACGCCTGGTATCTTTATAGTCCTGTCGGGTTTCGCCACCTCTGAC
TTGAGCGTCGATTTTTGTGATGCTCGTCAGGGGGGCGGAGCCTATGGAAAAACGCCAGCAACGCGGCCTT
TTTACGGTTCCTGGCCTTTTGCTGGCCTTTTGCTCACATGTT
